>Addgene plasmid #15957 | EC.SurA.pTYB1.a21-428.L239R | addgene partial sequence | sequence record 22325 | 15957 with T7
GTCGCAGCCGTCGTCAATAACGGCGTCGTGCTGGAAAGCGACGTTGATGGATTAATGCAGTCGGTAAAAC
TGAACGCTGCTCAGGCAAGGCAGCAACTTCCTGATGACGCGACGCTGCGCCACCAAATCATGGAACGTTT
GATCATGGATCAAATCATCCTGCAGATGGGGCAGAAAATGGGAGTGAAAATCTCCGATGAGCAGCTGGAT
CAGGCGATTGCTAACATCGCGAAACAGAACAACATGACGCTGGATCAGATGCGCAGCCGTCTGGCTTACG
ATGGACTGAACTACAACACCTATCGTAACCAGATCCGCAAAGAGATAATTATCTCTGAAGTGCGTAACAA
CGAGGTGCGTCGTCGCATCACCATCCTGCCGCAGGAAGTCGAATCCCTGGCGCAGCAGGTGGGTAACCAA
AACGACGCCAGCACTGAGCTGAACCTGAGCCACATCCTGATCCCACTGCCGGAAAACCCGACCTCTGATC
AGGTGAACGAAGCGGAAAGCCAGGCGCGCGCCATTGTCGATCAGGCGCGTAACGGCGCTGATTTCGGTAA
GCTGGCGATTGCTCATTCTGCCGACCAGCAGGCGCTGAACGGCGGCCAGATGGGCTGGGGCCGTATTCAG
GAGCGGCCCGGGATCTTCGCCCAGGCATTAAGCACCGCGAAGAAAGGCGACATTGTTGGCCCGATTCGTT
CCGGCGTTGGCTTCCATATTCTGAAAGTTAACGACCTGCGCGGCGAAAGCAAAAATATCTCGGTGACCGA
AGTTCATGCTCGCCATATTCTGCTGAAACCGTCGCCGATCATGACTGACGAACAGGCCCGTGTGAAACTG
GAACAGATTGCTGCTGATATCA
