[The description below was written by a language model from this plasmid's Addgene catalogue record.]
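Description:
EC.SurA.pTYB1.a21-428.L239R is a bacterial expression plasmid built on the commercial pTYB1 backbone (about 7.3 kb without insert), a vector designed for producing recombinant proteins as C-terminal intein fusions. It is maintained in E. coli as a high-copy plasmid under ampicillin selection. The record does not list the promoter explicitly, but the use of a T7 primer for sequencing from the 5′ end is consistent with the T7-driven expression typical of this vector family. No feature table is provided, so other backbone elements cannot be confirmed from the record.

The insert is a roughly 1.2 kb fragment of the E. coli surA gene, cloned between NdeI and KpnI sites, both of which are retained. SurA is a periplasmic molecular chaperone, and the construct name indicates that residues 21–428 are encoded, a span that matches the stated insert size and presumably omits the N-terminal portion of the precursor, although the record does not say this directly. The coding sequence carries an engineered L239R substitution. The depositor also notes an additional, unintended M136I change, which is not believed to affect protein function. The SurA fragment is fused at its C terminus to the backbone-encoded intein. In this kind of system the intein tag allows affinity capture, followed by self-cleavage to release the target protein without a residual tag.

The associated publication concerns how SurA adapts its structure to bind peptides in different conformations and its preference for aromatic residues. The plasmid is therefore best understood as a tool for expressing and purifying a mutant SurA protein for structural and peptide-binding studies.
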