Addgene plasmid #15957: EC.SurA.pTYB1.a21-428.L239R
Depositing lab: David McKay. Depositing organization: Stanford University. Publication: The Periplasmic Bacterial Molecular Chaperone SurA Adapts its Structure to Bind Peptides in Different Conformations to Assert a Sequence Preference for Aromatic Residues. Xu X, Wang S, Hu YX, McKay DB. J Mol Biol. 2007 Oct 19. 373(2):367-81. 10.1016/j.jmb.2007.07.069 PubMed 17825319.
Backbone
  Vector backbone: pTYB1
  Backbone manufacturer: New England Biolabs
  Backbone size w/o insert (bp): 7280
  Vector type: Bacterial Expression
Growth in bacteria
  Bacterial resistance: Ampicillin, 100 μg/mL
  Growth temperature: 37°C
  Growth strain: DH5alpha
  Copy number: High Copy
Gene/Insert
  Gene/Insert name: surA
  Species: E. coli
  Insert size (bp): 1224
  Mutation: L239R
  Entrez Gene: surA (a.k.a. c0066)
  Tag / fusion protein: intein (C terminal on backbone)
  Cloning method: Restriction Enzyme; 5′ cloning site NdeI (not destroyed); 3′ cloning site KpnI (not destroyed)
  Sequencing primers: 5′ T7
Terms and licenses: Academic/Nonprofit Terms; Industry Terms: Not Available to Industry
Depositor comments: There is an additional mutation in this plasmid - M136I. Depositing scientist does not think it has any effect on protein function.
How to cite: EC.SurA.pTYB1.a21-428.L239R was a gift from David McKay (Addgene plasmid # 15957 ; http://n2t.net/addgene:15957 ; RRID:Addgene_15957)
